Addgene plasmid #44100: pcDNA4-TO-Hygromycin-sfGFP-MAP
Purpose: (Empty Backbone)
Depositing lab: Dannel McCollum. Depositing organization: University of Massachusetts, Worcester. Publication: A highly efficient multifunctional tandem affinity purification approach applicable to diverse organisms. Ma H, McLean JR, Chao LF, Mana-Capelli S, Paramasivam M, Hagstrom KA, Gould KL, McCollum D. Mol Cell Proteomics. 2012 Aug;11(8):501-11. doi: 10.1074/mcp.O111.016246. Epub 2012 Apr 3. PubMed 22474084.
Backbone
  Vector backbone: pcDNA4-TO
  Backbone manufacturer: Invitrogen
  Backbone size (bp): 7000
  Modifications to backbone: Fluorescent proteins sfGFP was modified by insertion of the His8-SBP-FLAG tandem tag and then inserted as a NotI/XbaI fragment into pcDNA4-TO-Hygromycin vector, which had the Zeocin selection marker in pcDNA4/TO (Invitrogen) replaced by hygromycin (Kindly provided by Eric Campeau in University of Massachusetts Medical School).
  Vector type: Mammalian Expression
  Selectable markers: Hygromycin
  Tag / fusion protein: sfGFP-MAP (C terminal on insert)
Growth in bacteria
  Bacterial resistance: Ampicillin, 100 μg/mL
  Growth temperature: 37°C
  Growth strain: Top10
  Copy number: High Copy
Gene/Insert
  Cloning method: Restriction Enzyme
Terms and licenses: Academic/Nonprofit Terms; Industry Terms: Not Available to Industry
How to cite: pcDNA4-TO-Hygromycin-sfGFP-MAP was a gift from Dannel McCollum (Addgene plasmid # 44100 ; http://n2t.net/addgene:44100 ; RRID:Addgene_44100)
