[The description below was written by a language model from this plasmid's Addgene catalogue record and pLannotate feature annotations shown in this document.]
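Description:
pcDNA4-TO-Hygromycin-sfGFP-MAP is an empty mammalian expression backbone derived from Invitrogen's pcDNA4/TO, designed for placing a multifunctional affinity and fluorescence tag on the C terminus of a protein of interest. It carries no gene insert of its own; an open reading frame is added by restriction cloning upstream of the tag. In bacteria the plasmid replicates from a high-copy ColE1/pUC-type origin and is selected with ampicillin through the β-lactamase gene. An f1 origin is also present. For selection in mammalian cells, the Zeocin marker of the parent vector was replaced with a hygromycin resistance gene driven by the SV40 early promoter and terminated by the SV40 poly(A) signal. The short ble fragment annotated just after HygR appears to be a remnant of that swap.

Expression is driven by the CMV immediate-early enhancer and promoter, followed by two short segments that the annotation software matched to tet-operator-containing promoters. These matches are consistent with the tandem tet operators of the pcDNA4/TO design, which keep transcription repressed in cells expressing the Tet repressor until tetracycline or doxycycline is added, and allow constitutive expression in cells lacking the repressor. The tag, called sfGFP-MAP, is superfolder GFP with a His8–SBP–FLAG cassette inserted internally. The feature table accordingly shows sfGFP as two fragments flanking a polyhistidine tag and the streptavidin-binding peptide, though the FLAG epitope named in the record is not separately annotated. A bGH poly(A) signal ends the transcript. The tag lets fusion proteins be visualised by fluorescence and purified by tandem affinity steps, for example for proteomic analysis of protein complexes. The deposited sequence is 6,609 nt, somewhat shorter than the roughly 7,000 bp listed as the backbone size.
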