Features (pLannotate 1.2.2; 25 found; start..end, strand, type, name):
     27..79      -  misc_feature   bom (fragment): basis of mobility region from pBR322
    234..613     +  enhancer       CMV enhancer: human cytomegalovirus immediate early enhancer
    686..703     -  promoter       CMV promoter (fragment): human cytomegalovirus (CMV) immediate early promoter
    766..817     +  promoter       CMVd2 promoter: truncated human cytomegalovirus (CMV) immediate early promoter that yields moderately reduced expression relative to the full-length promoter
    819..838     +  promoter       PLtetO-1 promoter (fragment): modified phage lambda PL promoter with tet operator sites (Lutz and Bujard, 1997)
    840..859     +  promoter       PLtetO-1 promoter (fragment): modified phage lambda PL promoter with tet operator sites (Lutz and Bujard, 1997)
    867..900     +  promoter       TRE3GV promoter (fragment): 3rd-generation Tet-responsive promoter that can be activated by binding of Tet-On® 3G, optimized for retroviral and lentiviral vectors
   1061..1597    +  CDS            Superfolder GFP (fragment): Superfolder GFP is a basic (constitutively fluorescent) green fluorescent protein published in 2005, derived from Aequorea victoria. It is reported to be a very rapidly-maturing weak dimer.
   1598..1618    +  CDS            7xHis: 6xHis affinity tag
   1631..1744    +  CDS            SBP: streptavidin-binding peptide selected from a peptide library; binds streptavidin with nanomolar affinity (Keefe et al., 2001)
   1805..1999    +  CDS            superfolder GFP (fragment): GFP variant that folds robustly even when fused to poorly folded proteins (Pédelacq et al., 2006)
   2040..2264    +  polyA_signal   bGH poly(A) signal: bovine growth hormone polyadenylation signal
   2268..2289    +  promoter       SV40 promoter (fragment): SV40 enhancer and early promoter
   2310..2738    +  rep_origin     f1 ori (sequence partly withheld): f1 bacteriophage origin of replication; arrow indicates direction of (+) strand synthesis
   2752..3081    +  promoter       SV40 promoter: SV40 enhancer and early promoter
   3130..4155    +  CDS            HygR: aminoglycoside phosphotransferase from E. coli; aph(4)-Ia; confers resistance to hygromycin
   4165..4290    +  CDS            ble (fragment): BLE_KLEPN - Experimental evidence at protein level: Swiss-Prot protein existence level 1. Binding protein with a strong affinity to the bleomycin family of antibiotics. Binds to CL990; an antimitotic-antibiotic compound. From Klebsiella pneumoniae.
   4285..4406    +  polyA_signal   SV40 poly(A) signal: SV40 polyadenylation signal
   4479..4495    -  protein_bind   lac operator: The lac repressor binds to the lac operator to inhibit transcription in E. coli. This inhibition can be relieved by adding lactose or isopropyl-β-D-thiogalactopyranoside (IPTG). lac repressor encoded by lacI
   4503..4533    -  promoter       lac promoter: promoter for the E. coli lac operon
   4548..4569    -  protein_bind   CAP binding site: CAP binding activates transcription in the presence of cAMP. E. coli catabolite activator protein
   4582..4674    -  CDS            lacI (fragment): lac repressor; lacI; The lac repressor binds to the lac operator to inhibit transcription in E. coli. This inhibition can be relieved by adding lactose or isopropyl-β-D-thiogalactopyranoside (IPTG).
   4857..5442    -  rep_origin     ori: high-copy-number ColE1/pMB1/pBR322/pUC origin of replication
   5613..6473    -  CDS            AmpR: β-lactamase; bla; confers resistance to ampicillin, carbenicillin, and related antibiotics
   6474..6578    -  promoter       AmpR promoter: bla
>Addgene plasmid #44100 | pcDNA4-TO-Hygromycin-sfGFP-MAP | depositor full sequence | sequence record 60940 | pcDNA4-TO-Hygromycin-sfGFP-MAP sequence 6609 bps
ACGGATCGGGAGATCTCCCGATCCCCTATGGTGCACTCTCAGTACAATCTGCTCTGATGCCGCATAGTTA
AGCCAGTATCTGCTCCCTGCTTGTGTGTTGGAGGTCGCTGAGTAGTGCGCGAGCAAAATTTAAGCTACAA
CAAGGCAAGGCTTGACCGACAATTGCATGAAGAATCTGCTTAGGGTTAGGCGTTTTGCGCTGCTTCGCGA
TGTACGGGCCAGATATACGCGTTGACATTGATTATTGACTAGTTATTAATAGTAATCAATTACGGGGTCA
TTAGTTCATAGCCCATATATGGAGTTCCGCGTTACATAACTTACGGTAAATGGCCCGCCTGGCTGACCGC
CCAACGACCCCCGCCCATTGACGTCAATAATGACGTATGTTCCCATAGTAACGCCAATAGGGACTTTCCA
TTGACGTCAATGGGTGGAGTATTTACGGTAAACTGCCCACTTGGCAGTACATCAAGTGTATCATATGCCA
AGTACGCCCCCTATTGACGTCAATGACGGTAAATGGCCCGCCTGGCATTATGCCCAGTACATGACCTTAT
GGGACTTTCCTACTTGGCAGTACATCTACGTATTAGTCATCGCTATTACCATGGTGATGCGGTTTTGGCA
GTACATCAATGGGCGTGGATAGCGGTTTGACTCACGGGGATTTCCAAGTCTCCACCCCATTGACGTCAAT
GGGAGTTTGTTTTGGAACCAAAATCAACGGGACTTTCCAAAATGTCGTAACAACTCCGCCCCATTGACGC
AAATGGGCGGTAGGCGTGTACGGTGGGAGGTCTATATAAGCAGAGCTCTCCCTATCAGTGATAGAGATCT
CCCTATCAGTGATAGAGATCGTCGACGAGCTCGTTTAGTGAACCGTCAGATCGCCTGGAGACGCCATCCA
CGCTGTTTTGACCTCCATAGAAGACACCGGGACCGATCCAGCCTCCGGACTCTAGCGTTTAAACTTAAGC
TTGGTACCGAGCTCGGATCCACTAGTCCAGTGTGGTGGAATTCTGCAGATATCCAGCACAGTGGCGGCCG
CGGCAGCGCAATGCGTAAAGGCGAAGAGCTGTTCACTGGTGTCGTCCCTATTCTGGTGGAACTGGATGGT
GATGTCAACGGTCATAAGTTTTCCGTGCGTGGCGAGGGTGAAGGTGACGCAACTAATGGTAAACTGACGC
TGAAGTTCATCTGTACTACTGGTAAACTGCCGGTACCTTGGCCGACTCTGGTAACGACGCTGACTTATGG
TGTTCAGTGCTTTGCTCGTTATCCGGACCATATGAAGCAGCATGACTTCTTCAAGTCCGCCATGCCGGAA
GGCTATGTGCAGGAACGCACGATTTCCTTTAAGGATGACGGCACGTACAAAACGCGTGCGGAAGTGAAAT
TTGAAGGCGATACCCTGGTAAACCGCATTGAGCTGAAAGGCATTGACTTTAAAGAAGACGGCAATATCCT
GGGCCATAAGCTGGAATACAATTTTAACAGCCACAATGTTTACATCACCGCCGATAAACAAAAAAATGGC
ATTAAAGCGAATTTTAAAATTCGCCACAACGTGGAGGATGGCAGCCTCGAGTCCGCTCATCACCATCACC
ATCACCATCACGGCAGCGCCATGGACGAGAAGACCACCGGCTGGCGGGGCGGCCACGTGGTGGAGGGCCT
GGCCGGCGAGCTGGAGCAGCTGCGGGCCAGGCTGGAGCACCACCCTCAGGGCCAGCGGGAGCCCTCCGGC
GGCGGTAGCGCTGACTACAAAGACGATGACGACAAGGGCAGCGCTAGCAGCGGCGGCAGCGTGCAGCTGG
CTGATCACTACCAGCAAAACACTCCAATCGGTGATGGTCCTGTTCTGCTGCCAGACAATCACTATCTGAG
CACGCAAAGCGTTCTGTCTAAAGATCCGAACGAGAAACGCGATCATATGGTTCTGCTGGAGTTCGTAACC
GCAGCGGGCATCACGCATGGTATGGATGAACTGTACAAATGATCTAGAGGGCCCGTTTAAACCCGCTGAT
CAGCCTCGACTGTGCCTTCTAGTTGCCAGCCATCTGTTGTTTGCCCCTCCCCCGTGCCTTCCTTGACCCT
GGAAGGTGCCACTCCCACTGTCCTTTCCTAATAAAATGAGGAAATTGCATCGCATTGTCTGAGTAGGTGT
CATTCTATTCTGGGGGGTGGGGTGGGGCAGGACAGCAAGGGGGAGGATTGGGAAGACAATAGCAGGCATG
CTGGGGATGCGGTGGGCTCTATGGCTTCTGAGGCGGAAAGAACCAGCTGGGGCTCTAGGGGGTATCCCC
[124 nt withheld, positions 2310-2433]
C
[91 nt withheld, positions 2435-2525]
A
[49 nt withheld, positions 2527-2575]
CCTTTGACGTTGGAGTCCACGTTCTTT
[37 nt withheld, positions 2603-2639]
ACCCTATCTCGGTCTATTCTTTTGATTTATAAGGGATTTTGCCGATTTCGGCCTATTGGTTAAAAAATGA
GCTGATTTAACAAAAATTTAACGCGAATTAATTCTGTGGAATGTGTGTCAGTTAGGGTGTGGAAAGTCCC
CAGGCTCCCCAGCAGGCAGAAGTATGCAAAGCATGCATCTCAATTAGTCAGCAACCAGGTGTGGAAAGTC
CCCAGGCTCCCCAGCAGGCAGAAGTATGCAAAGCATGCATCTCAATTAGTCAGCAACCATAGTCCCGCCC
CTAACTCCGCCCATCCCGCCCCTAACTCCGCCCAGTTCCGCCCATTCTCCGCCCCATGGCTGACTAATTT
TTTTTATTTATGCAGAGGCCGAGGCCGCCTCTGCCTCTGAGCTATTCCAGAAGTAGTGAGGAGGCTTTTT
TGGAGGCCTAGGCTTTTGCAAAAAGCTCCCGGGAGCTTGTATATCCATTTTCGGATCTGATCAGCACGTG
ATGAAAAAGCCTGAACTCACCGCGACGTCTGTCGAGAAGTTTCTGATCGAAAAGTTCGACAGCGTCTCCG
ACCTGATGCAGCTCTCGGAGGGCGAAGAATCTCGTGCTTTCAGCTTCGATGTAGGAGGGCGTGGATATGT
CCTGCGGGTAAATAGCTGCGCCGATGGTTTCTACAAAGATCGTTATGTTTATCGGCACTTTGCATCGGCC
GCGCTCCCGATTCCGGAAGTGCTTGACATTGGGGAATTCAGCGAGAGCCTGACCTATTGCATCTCCCGCC
GTGCACAGGGTGTCACGTTGCAAGACCTGCCTGAAACCGAACTGCCCGCTGTTCTGCAGCCGGTCGCGGA
GGCCATGGATGCGATCGCTGCGGCCGATCTTAGCCAGACGAGCGGGTTCGGCCCATTCGGACCGCAAGGA
ATCGGTCAATACACTACATGGCGTGATTTCATATGCGCGATTGCTGATCCCCATGTGTATCACTGGCAAA
CTGTGATGGACGACACCGTCAGTGCGTCCGTCGCGCAGGCTCTCGATGAGCTGATGCTTTGGGCCGAGGA
CTGCCCCGAAGTCCGGCACCTCGTGCACGCGGATTTCGGCTCCAACAATGTCCTGACGGACAATGGCCGC
ATAACAGCGGTCATTGACTGGAGCGAGGCGATGTTCGGGGATTCCCAATACGAGGTCGCCAACATCTTCT
TCTGGAGGCCGTGGTTGGCTTGTATGGAGCAGCAGACGCGCTACTTCGAGCGGAGGCATCCGGAGCTTGC
AGGATCGCCGCGGCTCCGGGCGTATATGCTCCGCATTGGTCTTGACCAACTCTATCAGAGCTTGGTTGAC
GGCAATTTCGATGATGCAGCTTGGGCGCAGGGTCGATGCGACGCAATCGTCCGATCCGGAGCCGGGACTG
TCGGGCGTACACAAATCGCCCGCAGAAGCGCGGCCGTCTGGACCGATGGCTGTGTAGAAGTACTCGCCGA
TAGTGGAAACCGACGCCCCAGCACTCGTCCGAGGGCAAAGGAATAGCACGTGCTACGAGATTTCGATTCC
ACCGCCGCCTTCTATGAAAGGTTGGGCTTCGGAATCGTTTTCCGGGACGCCGGCTGGATGATCCTCCAGC
GCGGGGATCTCATGCTGGAGTTCTTCGCCCACCCCAACTTGTTTATTGCAGCTTATAATGGTTACAAATA
AAGCAATAGCATCACAAATTTCACAAATAAAGCATTTTTTTCACTGCATTCTAGTTGTGGTTTGTCCAAA
CTCATCAATGTATCTTATCATGTCTGTATACCGTCGACCTCTAGCTAGAGCTTGGCGTAATCATGGTCAT
AGCTGTTTCCTGTGTGAAATTGTTATCCGCTCACAATTCCACACAACATACGAGCCGGAAGCATAAAGTG
TAAAGCCTGGGGTGCCTAATGAGTGAGCTAACTCACATTAATTGCGTTGCGCTCACTGCCCGCTTTCCAG
TCGGGAAACCTGTCGTGCCAGCTGCATTAATGAATCGGCCAACGCGCGGGGAGAGGCGGTTTGCGTATTG
GGCGCTCTTCCGCTTCCTCGCTCACTGACTCGCTGCGCTCGGTCGTTCGGCTGCGGCGAGCGGTATCAGC
TCACTCAAAGGCGGTAATACGGTTATCCACAGAATCAGGGGATAACGCAGGAAAGAACATGTGAGCAAAA
GGCCAGCAAAAGGCCAGGAACCGTAAAAAGGCCGCGTTGCTGGCGTTTTTCCATAGGCTCCGCCCCCCTG
ACGAGCATCACAAAAATCGACGCTCAAGTCAGAGGTGGCGAAACCCGACAGGACTATAAAGATACCAGGC
GTTTCCCCCTGGAAGCTCCCTCGTGCGCTCTCCTGTTCCGACCCTGCCGCTTACCGGATACCTGTCCGCC
TTTCTCCCTTCGGGAAGCGTGGCGCTTTCTCATAGCTCACGCTGTAGGTATCTCAGTTCGGTGTAGGTCG
TTCGCTCCAAGCTGGGCTGTGTGCACGAACCCCCCGTTCAGCCCGACCGCTGCGCCTTATCCGGTAACTA
TCGTCTTGAGTCCAACCCGGTAAGACACGACTTATCGCCACTGGCAGCAGCCACTGGTAACAGGATTAGC
AGAGCGAGGTATGTAGGCGGTGCTACAGAGTTCTTGAAGTGGTGGCCTAACTACGGCTACACTAGAAGAA
CAGTATTTGGTATCTGCGCTCTGCTGAAGCCAGTTACCTTCGGAAAAAGAGTTGGTAGCTCTTGATCCGG
CAAACAAACCACCGCTGGTAGCGGTTTTTTTGTTTGCAAGCAGCAGATTACGCGCAGAAAAAAAGGATCT
CAAGAAGATCCTTTGATCTTTTCTACGGGGTCTGACGCTCAGTGGAACGAAAACTCACGTTAAGGGATTT
TGGTCATGAGATTATCAAAAAGGATCTTCACCTAGATCCTTTTAAATTAAAAATGAAGTTTTAAATCAAT
CTAAAGTATATATGAGTAAACTTGGTCTGACAGTTACCAATGCTTAATCAGTGAGGCACCTATCTCAGCG
ATCTGTCTATTTCGTTCATCCATAGTTGCCTGACTCCCCGTCGTGTAGATAACTACGATACGGGAGGGCT
TACCATCTGGCCCCAGTGCTGCAATGATACCGCGAGACCCACGCTCACCGGCTCCAGATTTATCAGCAAT
AAACCAGCCAGCCGGAAGGGCCGAGCGCAGAAGTGGTCCTGCAACTTTATCCGCCTCCATCCAGTCTATT
AATTGTTGCCGGGAAGCTAGAGTAAGTAGTTCGCCAGTTAATAGTTTGCGCAACGTTGTTGCCATTGCTA
CAGGCATCGTGGTGTCACGCTCGTCGTTTGGTATGGCTTCATTCAGCTCCGGTTCCCAACGATCAAGGCG
AGTTACATGATCCCCCATGTTGTGCAAAAAAGCGGTTAGCTCCTTCGGTCCTCCGATCGTTGTCAGAAGT
AAGTTGGCCGCAGTGTTATCACTCATGGTTATGGCAGCACTGCATAATTCTCTTACTGTCATGCCATCCG
TAAGATGCTTTTCTGTGACTGGTGAGTACTCAACCAAGTCATTCTGAGAATAGTGTATGCGGCGACCGAG
TTGCTCTTGCCCGGCGTCAATACGGGATAATACCGCGCCACATAGCAGAACTTTAAAAGTGCTCATCATT
GGAAAACGTTCTTCGGGGCGAAAACTCTCAAGGATCTTACCGCTGTTGAGATCCAGTTCGATGTAACCCA
CTCGTGCACCCAACTGATCTTCAGCATCTTTTACTTTCACCAGCGTTTCTGGGTGAGCAAAAACAGGAAG
GCAAAATGCCGCAAAAAAGGGAATAAGGGCGACACGGAAATGTTGAATACTCATACTCTTCCTTTTTCAA
TATTATTGAAGCATTTATCAGGGTTATTGTCTCATGAGCGGATACATATTTGAATGTATTTAGAAAAATA
AACAAATAGGGGTTCCGCGCACATTTCCCCGAAAAGTGCCACCTGACGTC
