>Addgene plasmid #44100 | pcDNA4-TO-Hygromycin-sfGFP-MAP | addgene partial sequence | sequence record 61143 | SV40pro_F
GCTTTTTTGGAGGCCTAGGCTTTTGCAAAAAGCTCCCGGGAGCTTGTATATCCATTTTCGGATCTGATCA
GCACGTGATGAAAAAGCCTGAACTCACCGCGACGTCTGTCGAGAAGTTTCTGATCGAAAAGTTCGACAGC
GTCTCCGACCTGATGCAGCTCTCGGAGGGCGAAGAATCTCGTGCTTTCAGCTTCGATGTAGGAGGGCGTG
GATATGTCCTGCGGGTAAATAGCTGCGCCGATGGTTTCTACAAAGATCGTTATGTTTATCGGCACTTTGC
ATCGGCCGCGCTCCCGATTCCGGAAGTGCTTGACATTGGGGAATTCAGCGAGAGCCTGACCTATTGCATC
TCCCGCCGTGCACAGGGTGTCACGTTGCAAGACCTGCCTGAAACCGAACTGCCCGCTGTTCTGCAGCCGG
TCGCGGAGGCCATGGATGCGATCGCTGCGGCCGATCTTAGCCAGACGAGCGGGTTCGGCCCATTCGGACC
GCAAGGAATCGGTCAATACACTACATGGCGTGATTTCATATGCGCGATTGCTGATCCCCATGTGTATCAC
TGGCAAACTGTGATGGACGACACCGTCAGTGCGTCCGTCGCGCAGGCTCTCGATGAGCTGATGCTTTGGG
CCGAGGACTGCCCCGAAGTCCGGCACCTCGTGCACGCGGATTTCGGCTCCAACAATGTCCTGACGGACAA
TGGCCGCATAACAGCGGTCATTGACTGGAGCGAGGCGATGTTCGGGGATTCCCAATACGAGGTCGCCAAC
ATCTTCTT
