>Addgene plasmid #44100 | pcDNA4-TO-Hygromycin-sfGFP-MAP | addgene partial sequence | sequence record 61146 | BGH_rev
TTCATCCATACCATGCGTGATGCCCGCTGCGGTTACGAACTCCAGCAGAACCATATGATCGCGTTTCTCG
TTCGGATCTTTAGACAGAACGCTTTGCGTGCTCAGATAGTGATTGTCTGGCAGCAGAACAGGACCATCAC
CGATTGGAGTGTTTTGCTGGTAGTGATCAGCCAGCTGCACGCTGCCGCCGCTGCTAGCGCTGCCCTTGTC
GTCATCGTCTTTGTAGTCAGCGCTACCGCCGCCGGAGGGCTCCCGCTGGCCCTGAGGGTGGTGCTCCAGC
CTGGCCCGCAGCTGCTCCAGCTCGCCGGCCAGGCCCTCCACCACGTGGCCGCCCCGCCAGCCGGTGGTCT
TCTCGTCCATGGCGCTGCCGTGATGGTGATGGTGATGGTGATGAGCGGACTCGAGGCTGCCATCCTCCAC
GTTGTGGCGAATTTTAAAATTCGCTTTAATGCCATTTTTTTGTTTATCGGCGGTGATGTAAACATTGTGG
CTGTTAAAATTGTATTCCAGCTTATGGCCCAGGATATTGCCGTCTTCTTTAAAGTCAATGCCTTTCAGCT
CAATGCGGTTTACCAGGGTATCGCCTTCAAATTTCACTTCCGCACGCGTTTTGTACGTGCCGTCATCCTT
AAAGGAAATCGTGCGTTCCTGCACATAGCCTTCCGGCATGGCGGACTTGAAGAAGTCATGCTGCTTCATA
TGGTCCGGATAACGAGCAAAGCACTGAACACCATAAGTCAGCGTCGTTACCAGAGTCGGCCAAGGTACCG
GCAGTTTACCAGTAGTACAGATGAACTTCAGCGTCAGTTTACCATTAGTTGCGTCACCTTCACCCT
